Addgene plasmid #13452: actin CP alpha 2 beta 2
Depositing lab: John Cooper. Depositing organization: Washington University in Saint Louis. Publication: Binding of myotrophin/V-1 to actin-capping protein: implications for how capping protein binds to the filament barbed end. Bhattacharya N, Ghosh S, Sept D, Cooper JA. J Biol Chem. 2006 Oct 13. 281(41):31021-30. 10.1074/jbc.M606278200 PubMed 16895918.
Backbone
  Vector backbone: pet 24 a
  Backbone manufacturer: novagen
  Backbone size w/o insert (bp): 5000
  Vector type: Bacterial Expression
Growth in bacteria
  Bacterial resistance: Kanamycin, 50 μg/mL
  Growth temperature: 37°C
  Growth strain: DH5alpha
  Copy number: High Copy
Gene/Insert
  Gene/Insert name: capping protein alpha 2 beta 2 (mouse) (alt name: actin capping protein)
  Species: M. musculus (mouse)
  Insert size (bp): 2000
  Mutation: none
  Entrez Gene: Capzb (a.k.a. 1700120C01Rik, AI325129, CPB, CPB1, CPB2, CPbeat2, CPbet, CPbeta1, CPbeta2, Cap, Cappb1); Capza2 (a.k.a. 1110053K06Rik, AW208808, Cappa2)
  Cloning method: Restriction Enzyme; 5′ cloning site Nco 1 and Nde1 (not destroyed); 3′ cloning site BamH1 (not destroyed)
  Sequencing primers: 5′ SEQUENCE; 3′ SEQUENCE
Terms and licenses: Academic/Nonprofit Terms; Industry Terms: Not Available to Industry
How to cite: actin CP alpha 2 beta 2 was a gift from John Cooper (Addgene plasmid # 13452 ; http://n2t.net/addgene:13452 ; RRID:Addgene_13452)
