[The description below was written by a language model from this plasmid's Addgene catalogue record.]
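Description:
Actin CP alpha 2 beta 2 is a bacterial expression plasmid built on the Novagen pET-24a backbone (recorded as about 5 kb) and carrying an insert of roughly 2 kb that encodes mouse actin capping protein, specifically the alpha 2 subunit (Capza2) and the beta 2 subunit (an isoform of Capzb). No mutations are recorded, so both subunits are wild-type. The insert was placed by restriction cloning, with NcoI and NdeI listed at the 5′ end and BamHI at the 3′ end, all sites retained. The plasmid is selected with kanamycin, is listed as high copy, and is propagated in a standard cloning strain, DH5alpha.

The record includes no feature table, so the promoter, ribosome binding sites, tags and the arrangement of the two coding regions are not stated. pET-24a vectors generally drive expression from a T7 promoter under lac operator control, which requires a host supplying T7 RNA polymerase, and they offer an optional C-terminal His tag. Whether a tag is fused to either subunit here is not recorded. Having both subunits on one plasmid suggests co-expression, so that the alpha/beta heterodimer, the functional form of capping protein, can assemble in bacteria, but how the two open reading frames are organised and translated is not described.

The associated publication concerns binding of myotrophin/V-1 to capping protein and how capping protein engages the barbed end of actin filaments. This fits with using the construct to produce recombinant mouse capping protein heterodimer for biochemical and binding studies.
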