>Addgene plasmid #13452 | actin CP alpha 2 beta 2 | addgene partial sequence | sequence record 19874 | T7term 5'-GCTAGTTATTGCTCAGCGG-3'
GNNGCTCTTCGGGCTTGTAGCAGCCGGATCTCAGTGGTGGTGGTGGTGGTGCTCGAGTGCGGCCGCAAGC
TTGTCGACGGAGCTCGAATTCGCCCTTATCTNANAACNCAGNCGGNATCTCTTNGNNGACCCNGCNACGN
NGGACCTAGTCTNCNNCCTNCCTTAATANGTGTGNNAGCGCNANGGACGACGTCAGGCCCGTGANAGTAN
GTGCCNTAGNTNTTCCNGANAATTCCCACATGNCNGGGTGTCTTGGTANTCATGTTTCTCGCATGCTCTC
TCACACCACGGTTACCNNATNTTGNGNATGTTGTGNNNNAANAGTACACACAGAGANGCGAACCTTGTAC
ATCTGTTATGGACTNAGCTAGCCTGAACATGTACCATGNTTGCACCNAAANCGNANNTGTAAGGTTTCGN
AANGNCAACNACNCNGTGNGATGGAACGAGTGACTGNGAAACTATCCACTCCTGANACCTCACNAGCANT
NCNAAAGTTTGTAGNNANANACAGATGGCTTTNAACGNNTGGNATNNNGNTNNAGCTGCTCATCNACATG
ATCNGCTCANACACAAGNGCATGACCCCATATCCNATAGTGCNCACTGAACGAGACCTCANCANTGCAAT
ATCTNCTGNAGTNCTGNNCGAACNATGGCATNNNCTGCNCTCCAGNNNNNTGANCAAGGCNGGTTTGNNA
CNGATCCAAGNGAGANATCCTGGTNNNACCGAAANTNTNGATNCCCNTNCTGTTGACNGNAAAAACAGAC
TNNACCNNATTNAGGNTAANGGCGGAAAAGANAAATTCCNCCTCGAAAAAATNTAGNCTCACNATGGAGA
GNTNT
