>Addgene plasmid #13452 | actin CP alpha 2 beta 2 | addgene partial sequence | sequence record 19875 | 13452 with pBRrevBam
GCCGGTGANGCCGGCCACGATGCGTCCGGCGTAGAGGATCGAGATCTCGATCCCGCGAAATTAATACGAC
TCACTATAGGGGAATTGTGAGCGGATAACAATTCCCCTCTAGAAATAATTTTGTTTAACTTTAAGAAGGA
GATATACATATGAGCGATCAGCAGCTGGACTGCGCCTTGGACCTGATGAGGCGCCTGCCTCCACAGCAGA
TTGAGAAGAACCTCAGCGATCTGATCGACCTGGTCCCCAGTCTGTGTGAAGATCTCCTGTCATCTGTTGA
CCAGCCCCTGAAAATTGCCAGAGACAAGGTGGTGGGCAAGGATTACCTTTTGTGTGACTACAACAGAGAC
GGGGACTCCTATAGGTCACCGTGGAGTAACAAGTATGACCCTCCTTTGGAAGATGGGGCCATGCCATCTG
CTCGGCTCAGAAAGCTGGAGGTAGAGGCCAACAATGCCTTCGACCAATACCGAGACCTGTATTTTGAAGG
TGGGGTCTCATCAGTCTACCTCTGGGATCTTGATCATGGCTTTGCTGGAGTGATCCTCATAAAGAAAGCT
GGAGATGGATCCAAGAAGATCAAAGGCTGCTGGGATTCCATCCACGTGGTGGAAGTGCAGGAGAAGTCCA
GCGGCCGTACTGCCCATTACAAGTTGACCTCCACGGTGATGCTATGGCTGCAAACCAACAAATCCGGCTC
GNG
